Addgene plasmid #156422: pSBL_DK186
Purpose: Mammalian expression of 3a-EGFP with CMV promoter, can be used for transfection or used to generate bacmids for baculoviral infection of mammalian cells
Depositing lab: Stephen Brohawn. Depositing organization: University of California, Berkeley. Publication: Cryo-EM structure of the SARS-CoV-2 3a ion channel in lipid nanodiscs. Kern DM, Sorum B, Mali SS, Hoel CM, Sridharan S, Remis JP, Toso DB, Kotecha A, Bautista DM, Brohawn SG. bioRxiv [Preprint]. 2021 Jan 26:2020.06.17.156554. doi: 10.1101/2020.06.17.156554. PubMed 32587976.
Backbone
  Vector backbone: Derived from pEG BacMam
  Backbone manufacturer: Eric Gouaux Lab
  Vector type: Mammalian Expression
  Selectable markers: Gentamicin
Growth in bacteria
  Bacterial resistance: Ampicillin, 100 μg/mL
  Growth temperature: 37°C
  Growth strain: NEB Stable
  Copy number: High Copy
Gene/Insert
  Gene/Insert name: SARS-CoV-2 3a protein
  Species: SARS-CoV-2
  Promoter: CMV
  Tag / fusion protein: EGFP-His (C terminal on backbone)
  Cloning method: Restriction Enzyme; 5′ cloning site XhoI (not destroyed); 3′ cloning site EcoRI (not destroyed)
  Sequencing primers: 5′ CMV Forward; 3′ EGFP-N
Resource information
  A portion of this plasmid was derived from a plasmid made by: IDT Gene Block
Terms and licenses: Academic/Nonprofit Terms; Industry Terms: Not Available to Industry
Depositor comments: Please visit https://www.biorxiv.org/lookup/doi/10.1101/2020.06.17.156554 for bioRxiv preprint.
How to cite: pSBL_DK186 was a gift from Stephen Brohawn (Addgene plasmid # 156422 ; http://n2t.net/addgene:156422 ; RRID:Addgene_156422)
