[The description below was written by a language model from this plasmid's Addgene catalogue record and pLannotate feature annotations shown in this document.]
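Description:
pSBL_DK186 is an 8.6 kb mammalian expression and BacMam transfer plasmid derived from the pEG BacMam backbone, built to express the SARS-CoV-2 3a protein as a C-terminal EGFP-His fusion. It is maintained in E. coli through a high-copy ColE1/pUC-type origin with ampicillin selection (AmpR under its own bla promoter), and it also carries an f1 phage origin. A gentamicin acetyltransferase gene driven by the integron Pc promoter lies between the Tn7R and Tn7L ends. This marker is transposed along with the expression cassette when the mini-Tn7 element is moved into a baculoviral bacmid, and it allows selection of recombinant bacmids.

Within the Tn7 ends, the payload is driven by the human CMV immediate-early enhancer and promoter, followed by a chimeric β-globin/immunoglobulin intron that promotes efficient transcript processing. The 3a open reading frame, cloned between XhoI and EcoRI sites from a synthetic gene fragment, is followed in the same orientation, after a short gap, by a green fluorescent protein (annotated as mEGFP, listed as EGFP in the catalogue entry) and a histidine affinity tag. A WPRE and the SV40 polyadenylation signal complete the transcription unit and enhance mRNA stability and expression. Baculoviral polyhedrin and p10 promoters and an HSV TK poly(A) signal remain from the parental transfer vector.

The plasmid can be transfected directly into mammalian cells or used to generate bacmids and baculovirus for transducing mammalian cells. The fluorescent and His tags allow the protein to be tracked and purified. The associated publication describes a cryo-EM structure of the 3a ion channel.
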