Features (pLannotate 1.2.2; 23 found; start..end, strand, type, name):
     81..97      +  CDS            lacZα (fragment): LacZα fragment of β-galactosidase; lacZ fragment
    102..556     +  rep_origin     f1 ori (sequence partly withheld): f1 bacteriophage origin of replication; arrow indicates direction of (+) strand synthesis
    582..686     +  promoter       AmpR promoter: bla
    687..1547    +  CDS            AmpR: β-lactamase; bla; confers resistance to ampicillin, carbenicillin, and related antibiotics
   1718..2306    +  rep_origin     ori: high-copy-number ColE1/pMB1/pBR322/pUC origin of replication
   2492..2543    -  misc_feature   bom (fragment): basis of mobility region from pBR322
   2611..2835    -  mobile_element Tn7R: mini-Tn7 element (right end of the Tn7 transposon) Tn7
   2902..3435    -  CDS            GmR: gentamycin acetyltransferase; aacC1; confers resistance to gentamycin
   3624..3652    -  promoter       Pc promoter: intI1 (promoter lies within the coding sequence); class 1 integron promoter
   3630..3977    -  CDS            YPR2_ECOLX (fragment): Protein predicted: Swiss-Prot protein existence level 4. From Escherichia coli.
   4169..4217    -  polyA_signal   HSV TK poly(A) signal: herpes simplex virus thymidine kinase polyadenylation signal (Cole and Stacy, 1985)
   4357..4466    -  promoter       p10 promoter: baculovirus promoter for expression in insect cells
   4511..4602    +  promoter       polyhedrin promoter: polh from Autographa californica; promoter for the baculovirus polyhedrin gene
   4784..5161    +  enhancer       CMV enhancer: human cytomegalovirus immediate early enhancer
   5163..5362    +  promoter       CMV promoter: human cytomegalovirus (CMV) immediate early promoter
   5501..5633    +  intron         chimeric intron: chimera between introns from human β-globin and immunoglobulin heavy chain genes
   5703..6527    +  CDS            AP3A_SARS2: Experimental evidence at protein level: Swiss-Prot protein existence level 1. Plays a role in virus egress via lysosomal trafficking (PubMed:33157038, PubMed:33422265). Forms homotetrameric ion channels (viroporin) localized at endosomes and lysosomes, that may induce deacidification of lysosomes thereby allowing safe virion egress through lysosomal trafficking (By similarity) (PubMed:33157038, PubMed:33422265). Also blocks formation of autolysosomes through binding and sequestering host TMUB1/HOPS on late endosomes. This prevents fusion of autophagosomes with lysosomes, disrupting autophagy a
   6576..7289    +  CDS            mEGFP: mEGFP is a basic (constitutively fluorescent) green fluorescent protein published in 2002, derived from Aequorea victoria. It has moderate acid sensitivity.
   7302..7318    +  CDS            6xHis (fragment): 6xHis affinity tag
   7442..8030    +  misc_feature   WPRE: woodchuck hepatitis virus posttranscriptional regulatory element
   8057..8140    +  CDS            large T antigen (fragment): large T antigen from SV40 (simian virus 40)
   8163..8297    +  polyA_signal   SV40 poly(A) signal: SV40 polyadenylation signal
   8326..8491    -  mobile_element Tn7L: mini-Tn7 element (left end of the Tn7 transposon) Tn7
>Addgene plasmid #156422 | pSBL_DK186 | addgene full sequence | sequence record 306308 | Addgene NGS Result
TTCTCTGTCACAGAATGAAAATTTTTCTGTCATCTCTTCGTTATTAATGTTTGTAATTGACTGAATATCA
ACGCTTATTTGCAGCCTGAATGGCGAATGGG
[124 nt withheld, positions 102-225]
C
[91 nt withheld, positions 227-317]
A
[49 nt withheld, positions 319-367]
CCTTTGACGTTGGAGTCCACGTTCTT
[37 nt withheld, positions 394-430]
ACCCTATCTCGGTCTATTCTTTTGATTTATAAGGGATTTTGCCGATTTCGGCCTATTGGTTAAAAAATGA
GCTGATTTAACAAAAATTTAACGCGAATTTTAACAAAATATTAACGCTTACAATTTAGGTGGCACTTTTC
GGGGAAATGTGCGCGGAACCCCTATTTGTTTATTTTTCTAAATACATTCAAATATGTATCCGCTCATGAG
ACAATAACCCTGATAAATGCTTCAATAATATTGAAAAAGGAAGAGTATGAGTATTCAACATTTCCGTGTC
GCCCTTATTCCCTTTTTTGCGGCATTTTGCCTTCCTGTTTTTGCTCACCCAGAAACGCTGGTGAAAGTAA
AAGATGCTGAAGATCAGTTGGGTGCACGAGTGGGTTACATCGAACTGGATCTCAACAGCGGTAAGATCCT
TGAGAGTTTTCGCCCCGAAGAACGTTTTCCAATGATGAGCACTTTTAAAGTTCTGCTATGTGGCGCGGTA
TTATCCCGTATTGACGCCGGGCAAGAGCAACTCGGTCGCCGCATACACTATTCTCAGAATGACTTGGTTG
AGTACTCACCAGTCACAGAAAAGCATCTTACGGATGGCATGACAGTAAGAGAATTATGCAGTGCTGCCAT
AACCATGAGTGATAACACTGCGGCCAACTTACTTCTGACAACGATCGGAGGACCGAAGGAGCTAACCGCT
TTTTTGCACAACATGGGGGATCATGTAACTCGCCTTGATCGTTGGGAACCGGAGCTGAATGAAGCCATAC
CAAACGACGAGCGTGACACCACGATGCCTGTAGCAATGGCAACAACGTTGCGCAAACTATTAACTGGCGA
ACTACTTACTCTAGCTTCCCGGCAACAATTAATAGACTGGATGGAGGCGGATAAAGTTGCAGGACCACTT
CTGCGCTCGGCCCTTCCGGCTGGCTGGTTTATTGCTGATAAATCTGGAGCCGGTGAGCGTGGGTCTCGCG
GTATCATTGCAGCACTGGGGCCAGATGGTAAGCCCTCCCGTATCGTAGTTATCTACACGACGGGGAGTCA
GGCAACTATGGATGAACGAAATAGACAGATCGCTGAGATAGGTGCCTCACTGATTAAGCATTGGTAACTG
TCAGACCAAGTTTACTCATATATACTTTAGATTGATTTAAAACTTCATTTTTAATTTAAAAGGATCTAGG
TGAAGATCCTTTTTGATAATCTCATGACCAAAATCCCTTAACGTGAGTTTTCGTTCCACTGAGCGTCAGA
CCCCGTAGAAAAGATCAAAGGATCTTCTTGAGATCCTTTTTTTCTGCGCGTAATCTGCTGCTTGCAAACA
AAAAAACCACCGCTACCAGCGGTGGTTTGTTTGCCGGATCAAGAGCTACCAACTCTTTTTCCGAAGGTAA
CTGGCTTCAGCAGAGCGCAGATACCAAATACTGTTCTTCTAGTGTAGCCGTAGTTAGGCCACCACTTCAA
GAACTCTGTAGCACCGCCTACATACCTCGCTCTGCTAATCCTGTTACCAGTGGCTGCTGCCAGTGGCGAT
AAGTCGTGTCTTACCGGGTTGGACTCAAGACGATAGTTACCGGATAAGGCGCAGCGGTCGGGCTGAACGG
GGGGTTCGTGCACACAGCCCAGCTTGGAGCGAACGACCTACACCGAACTGAGATACCTACAGCGTGAGCT
ATGAGAAAGCGCCACGCTTCCCGAAGGGAGAAAGGCGGACAGGTATCCGGTAAGCGGCAGGGTCGGAACA
GGAGAGCGCACGAGGGAGCTTCCAGGGGGAAACGCCTGGTATCTTTATAGTCCTGTCGGGTTTCGCCACC
TCTGACTTGAGCGTCGATTTTTGTGATGCTCGTCAGGGGGGCGGAGCCTATGGAAAAACGCCAGCAACGC
GGCCTTTTTACGGTTCCTGGCCTTTTGCTGGCCTTTTGCTCACATGTTCTTTCCTGCGTTATCCCCTGAT
TCTGTGGATAACCGTATTACCGCCTTTGAGTGAGCTGATACCGCTCGCCGCAGCCGAACGACCGAGCGCA
GCGAGTCAGTGAGCGAGGAAGCGGAAGAGCGCCTGATGCGGTATTTTCTCCTTACGCATCTGTGCGGTAT
TTCACACCGCATAGACCAGCCGCGTAACCTGGCAAAATCGGTTACGGTTGAGTAATAAATGGATGCCCTG
CGTAAGCGGGTGTGGGCGGACAATAAAGTCTTAAACTGAACAAAATAGATCTAAACTATGACAATAAAGT
CTTAAACTAGACAGAATAGTTGTAAACTGAAATCAGTCCAGTTATGCTGTGAAAAAGCATACTGGACTTT
TGTTATGGCTAAAGCAAACTCTTCATTTTCTGAAGTGCAAATTGCCCGTCGTATTAAAGAGGGGCGTGGC
CAAGGGCATGGTAAAGACTATATTCGCGGCGTTGTGACAATTTACCGAACAACTCCGCGGCCGGGAAGCC
GATCTCGGCTTGAACGAATTGTTAGGTGGCGGTACTTGGGTCGATATCAAAGTGCATCACTTCTTCCCGT
ATGCCCAACTTTGTATAGAGAGCCACTGCGGGATCGTCACCGTAATCTGCTTGCACGTAGATCACATAAG
CACCAAGCGCGTTGGCCTCATGCTTGAGGAGATTGATGAGCGCGGTGGCAATGCCCTGCCTCCGGTGCTC
GCCGGAGACTGCGAGATCATAGATATAGATCTCACTACGCGGCTGCTCAAACTTGGGCAGAACGTAAGCC
GCGAGAGCGCCAACAACCGCTTCTTGGTCGAAGGCAGCAAGCGCGATGAATGTCTTACTACGGAGCAAGT
TCCCGAGGTAATCGGAGTCCGGCTGATGTTGGGAGTAGGTGGCTACGTCTCCGAACTCACGACCGAAAAG
ATCAAGAGCAGCCCGCATGGATTTGACTTGGTCAGGGCCGAGCCTACATGTGCGAATGATGCCCATACTT
GAGCCACCTAACTTTGTTTTAGGGCGACTGCCCTGCTGCGTAACATCGTTGCTGCTGCGTAACATCGTTG
CTGCTCCATAACATCAAACATCGACCCACGGCGTAACGCGCTTGCTGCTTGGATGCCCGAGGCATAGACT
GTACAAAAAAACAGTCATAACAAGCCATGAAAACCGCCACTGCGCCGTTACCACCGCTGCGTTCGGTCAA
GGTTCTGGACCAGTTGCGTGATCGCATACGCTACTTGCATTACAGTTTACGAACCGAACAGGCTTATGTC
AACTGGGTTCGTGCCTTCATCCGTTTCCACGGTGTGCGTCACCCGGCAACCTTGGGCAGCAGCGAAGTCG
AGGCATTTCTGTCCTGGCTGGCGAACGAGCGCAAGGTTTCGGTCTCCACGCATCGTCAGGCATTGGCGGC
CTTGCTGTTCTTCTACGGCAAGGTGCTGTGCACGGATCTGCCCTTGCTTCAGGAGATCGGTAGACCTCGG
CCGTCGCGGCGCTTGCCGGTGGTGCTGACCCCGGATGAAGTGGTTCGCATCCTCGGTTTTCTGGAAGGCG
AGCATCGTTTGTTCGCCCAGGACTCTAGCTATAGTTCTAGTGGTTGGCTACAGCTTTGTTTAAACAAAGC
TGGCTATGGCAGGGCTTGCCGCCCCGACGTTGGCTGCGAGCCCTGGGCCTTCACCCGAACTTGGGGGTTG
GGGTGGGGAAAAGGAAGAAACGCGGGCGTATTGGTCCCAATGGGGTCTCGGTGGGGTATCGACAGAGTGC
CAGCCCTGGGACCGAACCCCGCGTTTATGAACAAACGACCCAACACCCGTGCGTTTTATTCTGTCTTTTT
ATTGCCGTCATAGCGCGGGTTCCTTCCGGTATTGTCTCCTTCCGTGTTTCAGTTAGCCTCCCCCATCTCC
CGGTACCGCATGCTATGCATCAGCTGCTAGCACCATGGCTCGATCGAGATCCCGGGTGATCAAGTCTTCG
TCGAGTGATTGTAAATAAAATGTAATTTACAGTATAGTATTTTAATTAATATACAAATGATTTGATAATA
ATTCTTATTTAACTATAATATATTGTGTTGGGTTGAATTAAAGGTCCGTATACTAGTATCGATTCGCGAC
CTACTCCGGAATATTAATAGATCATGGAGATAATTAAAATGATAACCATCTCGCAAATAAATAAGTATTT
TACTGTTTTCGTAACAGTTTTGTAATAAAAAAACCTATAAATATTCCGGATTATTCATACCGTCCCACCA
TCGGGCGCGGATCCTCAATATTGGCCATTAGCCATATTATTCATTGGTTATATAGCATAAATCAATATTG
GCTATTGGCCATTGCATACGTTGTATCTATATCATAATATGTACATTTATATTGGCTCATGTCCAATATG
ACCGCCATGTTGGCATTGATTATTGACTAGTTATTAATAGTAATCAATTACGGGGTCATTAGTTCATAGC
CCATATATGGAGTTCCGCGTTACATAACTTACGGTAAATGGCCCGCCTGGCTGACCGCCCAACGACCCCC
GCCCATTGACGTCAATAATGACGTATGTTCCCATAGTAACGCCAATAGGGACTTTCCATTGACGTCAATG
GGTGGAGTATTTACGGTAAACTGCCCACTTGGCAGTACATCAAGTGTATCATATGCCAAGTCCGCCCCCT
ATTGACGTCAATGACGGTAAATGGCCCGCCTGGCATTATGCCCAGTACATGACCTTACGGGACTTTCCTA
CTTGGCAGTACATCTACGTATTAGTCATCGCTATTACCATGGTGATGCGGTTTTGGCAGTACACCAATGG
GCGTGGATAGCGGTTTGACTCACGGGGATTTCCAAGTCTCCACCCCATTGACGTCAATGGGAGTTTGTTT
TGGCACCAAAATCAACGGGACTTTCCAAAATGTCGTAATAACCCCGCCCCGTTGACGCAAATGGGCGGTA
GGCGTGTACGGTGGGAGGTCTATATAAGCAGAGCTCGTTTAGTGAACCGTCAGATCACTAGAAGCTTTAT
TGCGGTAGTTTATCACAGTTAAATTGCTAACGCAGTCAGTGCTTCTGACACAACAGTCTCGAACTTAAGC
TGCAGAAGTTGGTCGTGAGGCACTGGGCAGGTAAGTATCAAGGTTACAAGACAGGTTTAAGGAGACCAAT
AGAAACTGGGCTTGTCGAGACAGAGAAGACTCTTGCGTTTCTGATAGGCACCTATTGGTCTTACTGACAT
CCACTTTGCCTTTCTCTCCACAGGTGTCCACTCCCAGTTCAATTACAGCTCTTAAGGGATCCCGGTCCGA
AGCGCGCTAGCCTCGAGCCACCATGGATCTCTTTATGCGCATTTTTACGATCGGTACAGTTACGTTGAAG
CAAGGTGAAATCAAAGACGCCACGCCGTCCGATTTTGTTCGCGCTACGGCTACAATTCCAATCCAAGCGA
GCTTGCCATTCGGTTGGTTGATAGTTGGTGTTGCGTTGCTTGCAGTCTTTCAGTCAGCTTCTAAGATAAT
CACTCTGAAGAAGCGTTGGCAACTGGCGCTCTCAAAAGGCGTTCACTTCGTGTGCAACCTCCTGTTGCTC
TTTGTCACCGTTTACTCACATCTCTTGCTTGTTGCTGCTGGCCTGGAAGCTCCCTTCCTTTACCTGTACG
CTCTGGTCTATTTTCTGCAGAGCATAAATTTTGTCAGGATAATAATGAGACTGTGGCTTTGTTGGAAATG
CCGCTCCAAGAACCCGCTTTTGTACGATGCCAATTACTTCCTGTGTTGGCATACGAATTGCTACGACTAC
TGTATTCCGTATAATAGCGTCACTTCTTCAATCGTGATAACGTCCGGTGACGGTACAACATCACCTATTT
CTGAACACGATTACCAAATAGGTGGCTACACCGAGAAATGGGAGAGTGGAGTCAAAGATTGTGTAGTGCT
GCACTCATATTTTACCTCGGATTATTATCAACTCTACTCAACACAGTTGTCTACTGATACAGGAGTTGAG
CACGTAACATTTTTCATTTACAATAAAATTGTGGACGAACCCGAGGAGCATGTACAGATTCATACTATCG
ACGGTAGCAGCGGTGTCGTGAACCCCGTTATGGAGCCAATTTACGACGAACCCACCACGACAACATCCGT
CCCCCTGTCGAATTCTTTGGAAGTTTTGTTTCAAGGTCCAACTGCTGCCGCCGCTGTGAGCAAGGGCGAG
GAGCTGTTCACCGGGGTGGTGCCCATCCTGGTCGAGCTGGACGGCGACGTAAACGGCCACAAGTTCAGCG
TGTCCGGCGAGGGCGAGGGCGATGCCACCTACGGCAAGCTGACCCTGAAGTTCATCTGCACCACCGGCAA
GCTGCCCGTGCCCTGGCCCACCCTCGTGACCACCCTGACCTACGGCGTGCAGTGCTTCAGCCGCTACCCC
GACCACATGAAGCAGCACGACTTCTTCAAGTCCGCCATGCCCGAAGGCTACGTCCAGGAGCGCACCATCT
TCTTCAAGGACGACGGCAACTACAAGACCCGCGCCGAGGTGAAGTTCGAGGGCGACACCCTGGTGAACCG
CATCGAGCTGAAGGGCATCGACTTCAAGGAGGACGGCAACATCCTGGGGCACAAGCTGGAGTACAACTAC
AACAGCCACAACGTCTATATCATGGCCGACAAGCAGAAGAACGGCATCAAGGTGAACTTCAAGATCCGCC
ACAACATCGAGGACGGCAGCGTGCAGCTCGCCGACCACTACCAGCAGAACACCCCCATCGGCGACGGCCC
CGTGCTGCTGCCCGACAACCACTACCTGAGCACCCAGTCCAAGCTGAGCAAAGACCCCAACGAGAAGCGC
GATCACATGGTCCTGCTGGAGTTCGTGACCGCCGCCGGGATCACTCTCGGCATGGACGAGCTGTACAAGT
CCGGAGGTGGTCACCATCACCATCACCACCATCACCATCACTAATAGTCTAGAACAAAAACTCATCTCAG
AAGAGGATCTGAATAGCGCCGTCGACGAGCTCACTAGTCGCGGCCGCTTTCGAATCTAGAGCCTGCAGTC
TCGACAAGCTTAATCAACCTCTGGATTACAAAATTTGTGAAAGATTGACTGGTATTCTTAACTATGTTGC
TCCTTTTACGCTATGTGGATACGCTGCTTTAATGCCTTTGTATCATGCTATTGCTTCCCGTATGGCTTTC
ATTTTCTCCTCCTTGTATAAATCCTGGTTGCTGTCTCTTTATGAGGAGTTGTGGCCCGTTGTCAGGCAAC
GTGGCGTGGTGTGCACTGTGTTTGCTGACGCAACCCCCACTGGTTGGGGCATTGCCACCACCTGTCAGCT
CCTTTCCGGGACTTTCGCTTTCCCCCTCCCTATTGCCACGGCGGAACTCATCGCCGCCTGCCTTGCCCGC
TGCTGGACAGGGGCTCGGCTGTTGGGCACTGACAATTCCGTGGTGTTGTCGGGGAAGCTGACGTCCTTTC
CATGGCTGCTCGCCTGTGTTGCCACCTGGATTCTGCGCGGGACGTCCTTCTGCTACGTCCCTTCGGCCCT
CAATCCAGCGGACCTTCCTTCCCGCGGCCTGCTGCCGGCTCTGCGGCCTCTTCCGCGTCTTCGCCTTCGC
CCTCAGACGAGTCGGATCTCCCTTTGGGCCGCCTCCCCGCCTGAAGCTTGTCGAGAAGTACTAGAGGATC
ATAATCAGCCATACCACATTTGTAGAGGTTTTACTTGCTTTAAAAAACCTCCCACACCTCCCCCTGAACC
TGAAACATAAAATGAATGCAATTGTTGTTGTTAACTTGTTTATTGCAGCTTATAATGGTTACAAATAAAG
CAATAGCATCACAAATTTCACAAATAAAGCATTTTTTTCACTGCATTCTAGTTGTGGTTTGTCCAAACTC
ATCAATGTATCTTATCATGTCTGGATCTGATCACTGCTTGAGCCTAGGAGATCCGAACCAGATAAGTGAA
ATCTAGTTCCAAACTATTTTGTCATTTTTAATTTTCGTATTAGCTTACGACGCTACACCCAGTTCCCATC
TATTTTGTCACTCTTCCCTAAATAATCCTTAAAAACTCCATTTCCACCCCTCCCAGTTCCCAACTATTTT
GTCCGCCCACAGCGGGGCATTTTTCTTCCTGTTATGTTTTTAATCAAACATCCTGCCAACTCCATGTGAC
AAACCGTCATCTTCGGCTACTTT
